Features (pLannotate 1.2.2; 21 found; start..end, strand, type, name):
     32..84      -  misc_feature   bom (fragment): basis of mobility region from pBR322
    239..618     +  enhancer       CMV enhancer: human cytomegalovirus immediate early enhancer
    619..822     +  promoter       CMV promoter: human cytomegalovirus (CMV) immediate early promoter
    818..851     +  LTR            5' LTR (truncated) (fragment): truncated 5' long terminal repeat (LTR) from HIV-1
    867..885     +  promoter       T7 promoter: promoter for bacteriophage T7 RNA polymerase
    908..1372    +  CDS            VN155(I152L): improved N-terminal fragment of mVenus for use in bimolecular fluorescence complementation (BiFC) (Kodama and Hu, 2010)
   1424..2632    +  CDS            PTEN: PTEN_HUMAN - Also known as MMAC1, TEP1. Experimental evidence at protein level: Swiss-Prot protein existence level 1. [Isoform alpha]: Functional kinase, like isoform 1 it antagonizes the PI3K-AKT/PKB signaling pathway. Plays a role in mitochondrial energetic metabolism by promoting COX activity and ATP production, via collaboration with isoform 1 in increasing protein levels of PINK1. From Homo sapiens (Human).
   2679..2903    +  polyA_signal   bGH poly(A) signal: bovine growth hormone polyadenylation signal
   2907..2928    +  promoter       SV40 promoter (fragment): SV40 enhancer and early promoter
   2949..3377    +  rep_origin     f1 ori (sequence partly withheld): f1 bacteriophage origin of replication; arrow indicates direction of (+) strand synthesis
   3391..3720    +  promoter       SV40 promoter: SV40 enhancer and early promoter
   3787..4578    +  CDS            neo: KKA2_KLEPN - Also known as kan, nptII. Experimental evidence at protein level: Swiss-Prot protein existence level 1. Resistance to kanamycin, neomycin, paromomycin, ribostamycin, butirosin and gentamicin B. From Klebsiella pneumoniae.
   4602..4760    +  CDS            ble (fragment): BLE_KLEPN - Experimental evidence at protein level: Swiss-Prot protein existence level 1. Binding protein with a strong affinity to the bleomycin family of antibiotics. Binds to CL990; an antimitotic-antibiotic compound. From Klebsiella pneumoniae.
   4755..4876    +  polyA_signal   SV40 poly(A) signal: SV40 polyadenylation signal
   4949..4965    -  protein_bind   lac operator: The lac repressor binds to the lac operator to inhibit transcription in E. coli. This inhibition can be relieved by adding lactose or isopropyl-β-D-thiogalactopyranoside (IPTG). lac repressor encoded by lacI
   4973..5003    -  promoter       lac promoter: promoter for the E. coli lac operon
   5018..5039    -  protein_bind   CAP binding site: CAP binding activates transcription in the presence of cAMP. E. coli catabolite activator protein
   5052..5144    -  CDS            lacI (fragment): lac repressor; lacI; The lac repressor binds to the lac operator to inhibit transcription in E. coli. This inhibition can be relieved by adding lactose or isopropyl-β-D-thiogalactopyranoside (IPTG).
   5327..5912    -  rep_origin     ori: high-copy-number ColE1/pMB1/pBR322/pUC origin of replication
   6083..6943    -  CDS            AmpR: β-lactamase; bla; confers resistance to ampicillin, carbenicillin, and related antibiotics
   6944..7048    -  promoter       AmpR promoter: bla
>Addgene plasmid | VN-PTEN | analyzer sequence | sequence record 173070
GAAAGACGGATCGGGAGATCTCCCGATCCCCTATGGTGCACTCTCAGTACAATCTGCTCTGATGCCGCAT
AGTTAAGCCAGTATCTGCTCCCTGCTTGTGTGTTGGAGGTCGCTGAGTAGTGCGCGAGCAAAATTTAAGC
TACAACAAGGCAAGGCTTGACCGACAATTGCATGAAGAATCTGCTTAGGGTTAGGCGTTTTGCGCTGCTT
CGCGATGTACGGGCCAGATATACGCGTTGACATTGATTATTGACTAGTTATTAATAGTAATCAATTACGG
GGTCATTAGTTCATAGCCCATATATGGAGTTCCGCGTTACATAACTTACGGTAAATGGCCCGCCTGGCTG
ACCGCCCAACGACCCCCGCCCATTGACGTCAATAATGACGTATGTTCCCATAGTAACGCCAATAGGGACT
TTCCATTGACGTCAATGGGTGGAGTATTTACGGTAAACTGCCCACTTGGCAGTACATCAAGTGTATCATA
TGCCAAGTACGCCCCCTATTGACGTCAATGACGGTAAATGGCCCGCCTGGCATTATGCCCAGTACATGAC
CTTATGGGACTTTCCTACTTGGCAGTACATCTACGTATTAGTCATCGCTATTACCATGGTGATGCGGTTT
TGGCAGTACATCAATGGGCGTGGATAGCGGTTTGACTCACGGGGATTTCCAAGTCTCCACCCCATTGACG
TCAATGGGAGTTTGTTTTGGCACCAAAATCAACGGGACTTTCCAAAATGTCGTAACAACTCCGCCCCATT
GACGCAAATGGGCGGTAGGCGTGTACGGTGGGAGGTCTATATAAGCAGAGCTCTCTGGCTAACTAGAGAA
CCCACTGCTTACTGGCTTATCGAAATTAATACGACTCACTATAGGGAGACCCAAGCTGGCTAGCACCATG
GTGAGCAAGGGCGAGGAGCTGTTCACCGGGGTGGTGCCCATCCTGGTCGAGCTGGACGGCGACGTAAACG
GCCACAAGTTCAGCGTGTCCGGCGAGGGCGAGGGCGATGCCACCTACGGCAAGCTGACCCTGAAGCTGAT
CTGCACCACCGGCAAGCTGCCCGTGCCCTGGCCCACCCTCGTGACCACCCTGGGCTACGGCCTGCAGTGC
TTCGCCCGCTACCCCGACCACATGAAGCAGCACGACTTCTTCAAGTCCGCCATGCCCGAAGGCTACGTCC
AGGAGCGCACCATCTTCTTCAAGGACGACGGCAACTACAAGACCCGCGCCGAGGTGAAGTTCGAGGGCGA
CACCCTGGTGAACCGCATCGAGCTGAAGGGCATCGACTTCAAGGAGGACGGCAACATCCTGGGGCACAAG
CTGGAGTACAACTACAACAGCCACAACGTCTATATCACCGCCGACAAGCAGATCGATGGTGGCGGTGGCT
CTGGAGGTGGTGGGTCCCTTAAGATGACAGCCATCATCAAAGAGATCGTTAGCAGAAACAAAAGGAGATA
TCAAGAGGATGGATTCGACTTAGACTTGACCTATATTTATCCAAACATTATTGCTATGGGATTTCCTGCA
GAAAGACTTGAAGGCGTATACAGGAACAATATTGATGATGTAGTAAGGTTTTTGGATTCAAAGCATAAAA
ACCATTACAAGATATACAATCTTTGTGCTGAAAGACATTATGACACCGCCAAATTTAATTGCAGAGTTGC
ACAATATCCTTTTGAAGACCATAACCCACCACAGCTAGAACTTATCAAACCCTTTTGTGAAGATCTTGAC
CAATGGCTAAGTGAAGATGACAATCATGTTGCAGCAATTCACTGTAAAGCTGGAAAGGGACGAACTGGTG
TAATGATATGTGCATATTTATTACATCGGGGCAAATTTTTAAAGGCACAAGAGGCCCTAGATTTCTATGG
GGAAGTAAGGACCAGAGACAAAAAGGGAGTAACTATTCCCAGTCAGAGGCGCTATGTGTATTATTATAGC
TACCTGTTAAAGAATCATCTGGATTATAGACCAGTGGCACTGTTGTTTCACAAGATGATGTTTGAAACTA
TTCCAATGTTCAGTGGCGGAACTTGCAATCCTCAGTTTGTGGTCTGCCAGCTAAAGGTGAAGATATATTC
CTCCAATTCAGGACCCACACGACGGGAAGACAAGTTCATGTACTTTGAGTTCCCTCAGCCGTTACCTGTG
TGTGGTGATATCAAAGTAGAGTTCTTCCACAAACAGAACAAGATGCTAAAAAAGGACAAAATGTTTCACT
TTTGGGTAAATACATTCTTCATACCAGGACCAGAGGAAACCTCAGAAAAAGTAGAAAATGGAAGTCTATG
TGATCAAGAAATCGATAGCATTTGCAGTATAGAGCGTGCAGATAATGACAAGGAATATCTAGTACTTACT
TTAACAAAAAATGATCTTGACAAAGCAAATAAAGACAAAGCCAACCGATACTTTTCTCCAAATTTTAAGG
TGAAGCTGTACTTCACAAAAACAGTAGAGGAGCCGTCAAATCCAGAGGCTAGCAGTTCAACTTCTGTAAC
ACCAGATGTTAGTGACAATGAACCTGATCATTATAGATATTCTGACACCACTGACTCTGATCCAGAGAAT
GAACCTTTTGATGAAGATCAGCATACACAAATTACAAAAGTCTGACTCGAGTCTAGAGGGCCCGTTTAAA
CCCGCTGATCAGCCTCGACTGTGCCTTCTAGTTGCCAGCCATCTGTTGTTTGCCCCTCCCCCGTGCCTTC
CTTGACCCTGGAAGGTGCCACTCCCACTGTCCTTTCCTAATAAAATGAGGAAATTGCATCGCATTGTCTG
AGTAGGTGTCATTCTATTCTGGGGGGTGGGGTGGGGCAGGACAGCAAGGGGGAGGATTGGGAAGACAATA
GCAGGCATGCTGGGGATGCGGTGGGCTCTATGGCTTCTGAGGCGGAAAGAACCAGCTGGGGCTCTAGGGG
GTATCCCC
[124 nt withheld, positions 2949-3072]
C
[91 nt withheld, positions 3074-3164]
A
[49 nt withheld, positions 3166-3214]
CCTTTGACGTTGGAGTCCACGTTCTTT
[37 nt withheld, positions 3242-3278]
ACCCTATCTCGGTCTATTCTTTTGATTTATAAGGGATTTTGCCGATTTCGGCCTATTGGTTAAAAAATGA
GCTGATTTAACAAAAATTTAACGCGAATTAATTCTGTGGAATGTGTGTCAGTTAGGGTGTGGAAAGTCCC
CAGGCTCCCCAGCAGGCAGAAGTATGCAAAGCATGCATCTCAATTAGTCAGCAACCAGGTGTGGAAAGTC
CCCAGGCTCCCCAGCAGGCAGAAGTATGCAAAGCATGCATCTCAATTAGTCAGCAACCATAGTCCCGCCC
CTAACTCCGCCCATCCCGCCCCTAACTCCGCCCAGTTCCGCCCATTCTCCGCCCCATGGCTGACTAATTT
TTTTTATTTATGCAGAGGCCGAGGCCGCCTCTGCCTCTGAGCTATTCCAGAAGTAGTGAGGAGGCTTTTT
TGGAGGCCTAGGCTTTTGCAAAAAGCTCCCGGGAGCTTGTATATCCATTTTCGGATCTGATCAAGAGACA
GGATGAGGATCGTTTCGCATGATTGAACAAGATGGATTGCACGCAGGTTCTCCGGCCGCTTGGGTGGAGA
GGCTATTCGGCTATGACTGGGCACAACAGACAATCGGCTGCTCTGATGCCGCCGTGTTCCGGCTGTCAGC
GCAGGGGCGCCCGGTTCTTTTTGTCAAGACCGACCTGTCCGGTGCCCTGAATGAACTGCAGGACGAGGCA
GCGCGGCTATCGTGGCTGGCCACGACGGGCGTTCCTTGCGCAGCTGTGCTCGACGTTGTCACTGAAGCGG
GAAGGGACTGGCTGCTATTGGGCGAAGTGCCGGGGCAGGATCTCCTGTCATCTCACCTTGCTCCTGCCGA
GAAAGTATCCATCATGGCTGATGCAATGCGGCGGCTGCATACGCTTGATCCGGCTACCTGCCCATTCGAC
CACCAAGCGAAACATCGCATCGAGCGAGCACGTACTCGGATGGAAGCCGGTCTTGTCGATCAGGATGATC
TGGACGAAGAGCATCAGGGGCTCGCGCCAGCCGAACTGTTCGCCAGGCTCAAGGCGCGCATGCCCGACGG
CGAGGATCTCGTCGTGACCCATGGCGATGCCTGCTTGCCGAATATCATGGTGGAAAATGGCCGCTTTTCT
GGATTCATCGACTGTGGCCGGCTGGGTGTGGCGGACCGCTATCAGGACATAGCGTTGGCTACCCGTGATA
TTGCTGAAGAGCTTGGCGGCGAATGGGCTGACCGCTTCCTCGTGCTTTACGGTATCGCCGCTCCCGATTC
GCAGCGCATCGCCTTCTATCGCCTTCTTGACGAGTTCTTCTGAGCGGGACTCTGGGGTTCGAAATGACCG
ACCAAGCGACGCCCAACCTGCCATCACGAGATTTCGATTCCACCGCCGCCTTCTATGAAAGGTTGGGCTT
CGGAATCGTTTTCCGGGACGCCGGCTGGATGATCCTCCAGCGCGGGGATCTCATGCTGGAGTTCTTCGCC
CACCCCAACTTGTTTATTGCAGCTTATAATGGTTACAAATAAAGCAATAGCATCACAAATTTCACAAATA
AAGCATTTTTTTCACTGCATTCTAGTTGTGGTTTGTCCAAACTCATCAATGTATCTTATCATGTCTGTAT
ACCGTCGACCTCTAGCTAGAGCTTGGCGTAATCATGGTCATAGCTGTTTCCTGTGTGAAATTGTTATCCG
CTCACAATTCCACACAACATACGAGCCGGAAGCATAAAGTGTAAAGCCTGGGGTGCCTAATGAGTGAGCT
AACTCACATTAATTGCGTTGCGCTCACTGCCCGCTTTCCAGTCGGGAAACCTGTCGTGCCAGCTGCATTA
ATGAATCGGCCAACGCGCGGGGAGAGGCGGTTTGCGTATTGGGCGCTCTTCCGCTTCCTCGCTCACTGAC
TCGCTGCGCTCGGTCGTTCGGCTGCGGCGAGCGGTATCAGCTCACTCAAAGGCGGTAATACGGTTATCCA
CAGAATCAGGGGATAACGCAGGAAAGAACATGTGAGCAAAAGGCCAGCAAAAGGCCAGGAACCGTAAAAA
GGCCGCGTTGCTGGCGTTTTTCCATAGGCTCCGCCCCCCTGACGAGCATCACAAAAATCGACGCTCAAGT
CAGAGGTGGCGAAACCCGACAGGACTATAAAGATACCAGGCGTTTCCCCCTGGAAGCTCCCTCGTGCGCT
CTCCTGTTCCGACCCTGCCGCTTACCGGATACCTGTCCGCCTTTCTCCCTTCGGGAAGCGTGGCGCTTTC
TCATAGCTCACGCTGTAGGTATCTCAGTTCGGTGTAGGTCGTTCGCTCCAAGCTGGGCTGTGTGCACGAA
CCCCCCGTTCAGCCCGACCGCTGCGCCTTATCCGGTAACTATCGTCTTGAGTCCAACCCGGTAAGACACG
ACTTATCGCCACTGGCAGCAGCCACTGGTAACAGGATTAGCAGAGCGAGGTATGTAGGCGGTGCTACAGA
GTTCTTGAAGTGGTGGCCTAACTACGGCTACACTAGAAGAACAGTATTTGGTATCTGCGCTCTGCTGAAG
CCAGTTACCTTCGGAAAAAGAGTTGGTAGCTCTTGATCCGGCAAACAAACCACCGCTGGTAGCGGTTTTT
TTGTTTGCAAGCAGCAGATTACGCGCAGAAAAAAAGGATCTCAAGAAGATCCTTTGATCTTTTCTACGGG
GTCTGACGCTCAGTGGAACGAAAACTCACGTTAAGGGATTTTGGTCATGAGATTATCAAAAAGGATCTTC
ACCTAGATCCTTTTAAATTAAAAATGAAGTTTTAAATCAATCTAAAGTATATATGAGTAAACTTGGTCTG
ACAGTTACCAATGCTTAATCAGTGAGGCACCTATCTCAGCGATCTGTCTATTTCGTTCATCCATAGTTGC
CTGACTCCCCGTCGTGTAGATAACTACGATACGGGAGGGCTTACCATCTGGCCCCAGTGCTGCAATGATA
CCGCGAGACCCACGCTCACCGGCTCCAGATTTATCAGCAATAAACCAGCCAGCCGGAAGGGCCGAGCGCA
GAAGTGGTCCTGCAACTTTATCCGCCTCCATCCAGTCTATTAATTGTTGCCGGGAAGCTAGAGTAAGTAG
TTCGCCAGTTAATAGTTTGCGCAACGTTGTTGCCATTGCTACAGGCATCGTGGTGTCACGCTCGTCGTTT
GGTATGGCTTCATTCAGCTCCGGTTCCCAACGATCAAGGCGAGTTACATGATCCCCCATGTTGTGCAAAA
AAGCGGTTAGCTCCTTCGGTCCTCCGATCGTTGTCAGAAGTAAGTTGGCCGCAGTGTTATCACTCATGGT
TATGGCAGCACTGCATAATTCTCTTACTGTCATGCCATCCGTAAGATGCTTTTCTGTGACTGGTGAGTAC
TCAACCAAGTCATTCTGAGAATAGTGTATGCGGCGACCGAGTTGCTCTTGCCCGGCGTCAATACGGGATA
ATACCGCGCCACATAGCAGAACTTTAAAAGTGCTCATCATTGGAAAACGTTCTTCGGGGCGAAAACTCTC
AAGGATCTTACCGCTGTTGAGATCCAGTTCGATGTAACCCACTCGTGCACCCAACTGATCTTCAGCATCT
TTTACTTTCACCAGCGTTTCTGGGTGAGCAAAAACAGGAAGGCAAAATGCCGCAAAAAAGGGAATAAGGG
CGACACGGAAATGTTGAATACTCATACTCTTCCTTTTTCAATATTATTGAAGCATTTATCAGGGTTATTG
TCTCATGAGCGGATACATATTTGAATGTATTTAGAAAAATAAACAAATAGGGGTTCCGCGCACATTTCCC
CGAAAAGTGCCACCTGACGTCAAAAAGTAGTTCAAAGCCCACAACACACAAAATTTAAAAATGATCTCTC
TCTCCTAGTAAAGTTCCTCAGTAAAGT
